Addgene plasmid #143484: TFORF1294
Purpose: Lentiviral vector for overexpressing transcription factor ORFs with unique 24-bp barcodes. Barcodes facilitate identification of transcription factors in pooled screens.
Depositing lab: Feng Zhang. Depositing organization: Broad Institute. Publication: A transcription factor atlas of directed differentiation. Joung J, Ma S, Tay T, Geiger-Schuller KR, Kirchgatterer PC, Verdine VK, Guo B, Arias-Garcia MA, Allen WE, Singh A, Kuksenko O, Abudayyeh OO, Gootenberg JS, Fu Z, Macrae RK, Buenrostro JD, Regev A, Zhang F. Cell. 2023 Jan 5;186(1):209-229.e26. doi: 10.1016/j.cell.2022.11.026. PubMed 36608654.
Backbone
  Vector backbone: pLX_TRC317
  Backbone manufacturer: Broad Institute Genetic Perturbation Platform
  Backbone size w/o insert (bp): 8264
  Vector type: Mammalian Expression, Lentiviral
  Selectable markers: Puromycin
Growth in bacteria
  Bacterial resistance: Ampicillin, 100 μg/mL
  Growth temperature: 37°C
  Growth strain: NEB Stable
  Copy number: High Copy
Gene/Insert
  Gene/Insert name: ZFP64
  Species: H. sapiens (human)
  Insert size (bp): 1985
  Entrez Gene: ZFP64 (a.k.a. MGC940, ZNF338)
  Promoter: EF1a
  Cloning method: Unknown
  Sequencing primers: 5′ GGGTGGAGACTGAAGTTAGGCCAG; 3′ CACATAGCGTAAAAGGAGCAACATAG
Terms and licenses: Academic/Nonprofit Terms; Industry Terms: Not Available to Industry
Depositor comments: NM_022088,ENST00000346617 . The transcription factor ORF portion of this plasmid was synthesized by Genewiz. Please test multiple small colonies in case of plasmid recombination. To make this collection available in a timely manner, a portion of this collection was not fully sequenced by Addgene. If an Addgene verified full plasmid sequence is not available, please contact us prior to placing an order to request the full sequence.
How to cite: TFORF1294 was a gift from Feng Zhang (Addgene plasmid # 143484 ; http://n2t.net/addgene:143484 ; RRID:Addgene_143484)
