[The description below was written by a language model from this plasmid's Addgene catalogue record and pLannotate feature annotations shown in this document.]
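Description:
TFORF1294 is a third-generation-style, self-inactivating lentiviral expression plasmid built on the pLX_TRC317 backbone, carrying the human zinc-finger transcription factor ZFP64 (also known as ZNF338). It belongs to a large barcoded transcription factor ORF collection. In bacteria it is maintained through a high-copy ColE1/pUC-type origin and selected with ampicillin via β-lactamase. An f1 origin and remnants of a lac/lacZα cloning region with T7 and T3 promoters are also present in the backbone. The depositor notes that the plasmid can recombine, as is common with LTR-containing vectors.

The viral genome is transcribed from an RSV promoter fused to a truncated HIV-1 5' LTR, followed by the Ψ packaging signal, a gag fragment, the RRE for Rev-dependent nuclear export, and a cPPT/CTS element that aids nuclear import of the reverse-transcribed genome. It ends in a ΔU3 3' LTR, which inactivates LTR promoter activity after integration, with an SV40 poly(A) signal downstream. Two expression units lie between the LTRs: an SV40 early promoter driving puromycin N-acetyltransferase to select transduced mammalian cells, and a strong constitutive EF-1α promoter driving the ZFP64 ORF, with a WPRE downstream to boost transcript stability and expression.

The automated annotation matches only about 1 kb of the roughly 2 kb insert to ZFP64, probably reflecting the isoform used as reference. The unique 24-bp barcode is not annotated in the feature table, so its position cannot be read from it. The barcode lets the transcription factor be identified in pooled overexpression screens, such as those probing directed differentiation.
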