Features (pLannotate 1.2.2; 31 found; start..end, strand, type, name):
      5..231     +  promoter       RSV promoter: Rous sarcoma virus enhancer/promoter
    232..412     +  LTR            5' LTR (truncated): truncated 5' long terminal repeat (LTR) from HIV-1
    459..584     +  misc_feature   HIV-1 Ψ: packaging signal of human immunodeficiency virus type 1
    568..931     +  CDS            HIV-1 gag (fragment): gag protein from human immunodeficiency virus 1; gag
   1077..1310    +  misc_feature   RRE: The Rev response element (RRE) of HIV-1 allows for Rev-dependent mRNA export from the nucleus to the cytoplasm.
   1687..1713    +  CDS            Rev (fragment): human immunodeficiency virus 1 (HIV-1) Rev protein; rev; enhances nuclear export of unspliced and incompletely spliced viral mRNAs
   1720..1743    +  promoter       SV40 promoter (fragment): SV40 early promoter
   1744..1815    +  promoter       SV40 promoter (fragment): SV40 enhancer and early promoter
   1839..1974    +  rep_origin     SV40 ori: SV40 origin of replication
   2020..2616    +  CDS            PuroR (fragment): puromycin N-acetyltransferase; pac from Streptomyces; confers resistance to puromycin
   2665..2782    +  misc_feature   cPPT/CTS: central polypurine tract and central termination sequence of HIV-1
   2847..2913    +  CDS            small t antigen (fragment): SV40 (simian virus 40) small t antigen
   2920..4098    +  promoter       EF-1α promoter: strong constitutive promoter for human elongation factor EF-1α
   4400..5416    +  CDS            ZFP64 (fragment): ZF64B_HUMAN - Also known as ZNF338 Experimental evidence at protein level: Swiss-Prot protein existence level 1. May be involved in transcriptional regulation. From Homo sapiens (Human).
   6011..6064    +  promoter       U6 promoter (fragment): RNA polymerase III promoter for human U6 snRNA
   6106..6694    +  misc_feature   WPRE: woodchuck hepatitis virus posttranscriptional regulatory element
   6745..6764    +  misc_feature   cPPT/CTS (fragment): central polypurine tract and central termination sequence of HIV-1
   6766..6999    +  LTR            3' LTR (ΔU3): self-inactivating 3' long terminal repeat (LTR) from HIV-1
   7077..7198    +  polyA_signal   SV40 poly(A) signal: SV40 polyadenylation signal
   7238..7373    +  rep_origin     SV40 ori: SV40 origin of replication
   7394..7412    -  promoter       T7 promoter: promoter for bacteriophage T7 RNA polymerase
   7420..7575    +  CDS            lacZα (fragment): LacZα fragment of β-galactosidase; lacZ fragment
   7580..8008    +  rep_origin     f1 ori (sequence partly withheld): f1 bacteriophage origin of replication; arrow indicates direction of (+) strand synthesis
   8061..8165    +  promoter       AmpR promoter: bla
   8166..9026    +  CDS            AmpR: β-lactamase; bla; confers resistance to ampicillin, carbenicillin, and related antibiotics
   9197..9785    +  rep_origin     ori: high-copy-number ColE1/pMB1/pBR322/pUC origin of replication
   9968..10060   +  CDS            lacI (fragment): lac repressor; lacI; The lac repressor binds to the lac operator to inhibit transcription in E. coli. This inhibition can be relieved by adding lactose or isopropyl-β-D-thiogalactopyranoside (IPTG).
  10073..10094   +  protein_bind   CAP binding site: CAP binding activates transcription in the presence of cAMP. E. coli catabolite activator protein
  10109..10139   +  promoter       lac promoter: promoter for the E. coli lac operon
  10147..10163   +  protein_bind   lac operator: The lac repressor binds to the lac operator to inhibit transcription in E. coli. This inhibition can be relieved by adding lactose or isopropyl-β-D-thiogalactopyranoside (IPTG). lac repressor encoded by lacI
  10208..10226   +  promoter       T3 promoter: promoter for bacteriophage T3 RNA polymerase
>Addgene plasmid #143484 | TFORF1294 | addgene full sequence | sequence record 397932 | Addgene NGS Result
TTAATGTAGTCTTATGCAATACTCTTGTAGTCTTGCAACATGGTAACGATGAGTTAGCAACATGCCTTAC
AAGGAGAGAAAAAGCACCGTGCATGCCGATTGGTGGAAGTAAGGTGGTACGATCGTGCCTTATTAGGAAG
GCAACAGACGGGTCTGACATGGATTGGACGAACCACTGAATTGCCGCATTGCAGAGATATTGTATTTAAG
TGCCTAGCTCGATACATAAACGGGTCTCTCTGGTTAGACCAGATCTGAGCCTGGGAGCTCTCTGGCTAAC
TAGGGAACCCACTGCTTAAGCCTCAATAAAGCTTGCCTTGAGTGCTTCAAGTAGTGTGTGCCCGTCTGTT
GTGTGACTCTGGTAACTAGAGATCCCTCAGACCCTTTTAGTCAGTGTGGAAAATCTCTAGCAGTGGCGCC
CGAACAGGGACTTGAAAGCGAAAGGGAAACCAGAGGAGCTCTCTCGACGCAGGACTCGGCTTGCTGAAGC
GCGCACGGCAAGAGGCGAGGGGCGGCGACTGGTGAGTACGCCAAAAATTTTGACTAGCGGAGGCTAGAAG
GAGAGAGATGGGTGCGAGAGCGTCAGTATTAAGCGGGGGAGAATTAGATCGCGATGGGAAAAAATTCGGT
TAAGGCCAGGGGGAAAGAAAAAATATAAATTAAAACATATAGTATGGGCAAGCAGGGAGCTAGAACGATT
CGCAGTTAATCCTGGCCTGTTAGAAACATCAGAAGGCTGTAGACAAATACTGGGACAGCTACAACCATCC
CTTCAGACAGGATCAGAAGAACTTAGATCATTATATAATACAGTAGCAACCCTCTATTGTGTGCATCAAA
GGATAGAGATAAAAGACACCAAGGAAGCTTTAGACAAGATAGAGGAAGAGCAAAACAAAAGTAAGACCAC
CGCACAGCAAGCGGCCGCTGATCTTCAGACCTGGAGGAGGAGATATGAGGGACAATTGGAGAAGTGAATT
ATATAAATATAAAGTAGTAAAAATTGAACCATTAGGAGTAGCACCCACCAAGGCAAAGAGAAGAGTGGTG
CAGAGAGAAAAAAGAGCAGTGGGAATAGGAGCTTTGTTCCTTGGGTTCTTGGGAGCAGCAGGAAGCACTA
TGGGCGCAGCGTCAATGACGCTGACGGTACAGGCCAGACAATTATTGTCTGGTATAGTGCAGCAGCAGAA
CAATTTGCTGAGGGCTATTGAGGCGCAACAGCATCTGTTGCAACTCACAGTCTGGGGCATCAAGCAGCTC
CAGGCAAGAATCCTGGCTGTGGAAAGATACCTAAAGGATCAACAGCTCCTGGGGATTTGGGGTTGCTCTG
GAAAACTCATTTGCACCACTGCTGTGCCTTGGAATGCTAGTTGGAGTAATAAATCTCTGGAACAGATTTG
GAATCACACGACCTGGATGGAGTGGGACAGAGAAATTAACAATTACACAAGCTTAATACACTCCTTAATT
GAAGAATCGCAAAACCAGCAAGAAAAGAATGAACAAGAATTATTGGAATTAGATAAATGGGCAAGTTTGT
GGAATTGGTTTAACATAACAAATTGGCTGTGGTATATAAAATTATTCATAATGATAGTAGGAGGCTTGGT
AGGTTTAAGAATAGTTTTTGCTGTACTTTCTATAGTGAATAGAGTTAGGCAGGGATATTCACCATTATCG
TTTCAGACCCACCTCCCAACCCCGAGGGGACCCATGCATTGCATCTCAATTAGTCAGCAACCAGGTGTGG
AAAGTCCCCAGGCTCCCCAGCAGGCAGAAGTATGCAAAGCATGCGTCTCAATTAGTCAGCAACCATAGTC
CCGCCCCTAACTCCGCCCATCCCGCCCCTAACTCCGCCCAGTTCCGCCCATTCTCCGCCCCATGGCTGAC
TAATTTTTTTTATTTATGCAGAGGCCGAGGCCGCCTCGGCCTCTGAGCTATTCCAGAAGTAGTGAGGAGG
CTTTTTTGGAGGCCTAGGCTTTTGCAAAAAGCTTTCTAGAGGTACCACCGGAGCTTACCATGACCGAGTA
CAAGCCCACGGTGCGCCTCGCCACCCGCGACGACGTCCCCAGGGCCGTACGCACCCTCGCCGCCGCGTTC
GCCGACTACCCCGCCACGCGCCACACCGTCGATCCGGACCGCCACATCGAGCGGGTCACCGAGCTGCAAG
AACTCTTCCTCACGCGCGTCGGGCTCGACATCGGCAAGGTGTGGGTCGCGGACGACGGCGCCGCCGTGGC
GGTCTGGACCACGCCGGAGAGCGTCGAAGCGGGGGCGGTGTTCGCCGAGATCGGCCCGCGCATGGCCGAG
TTGAGCGGTTCCCGGCTGGCCGCGCAGCAACAGATGGAAGGCCTCCTGGCGCCGCACCGGCCCAAGGAGC
CCGCGTGGTTCCTGGCCACCGTCGGCGTCTCGCCCGACCACCAGGGCAAGGGTCTGGGCAGCGCCGTCGT
GCTCCCCGGAGTGGAGGCGGCCGAGCGCGCCGGGGTGCCCGCCTTCCTGGAGACCTCCGCGCCCCGCAAC
CTCCCCTTCTACGAGCGGCTCGGCTTCACCGTCACCGCCGACGTCGAGGTGCCCGAAGGACCGCGCACCT
GGTGCATGACCCGCAAGCCCGGTGCCAGTTAACGAATTCTAGATCTTGAGACAAATGGCAGTATTCATCC
ACAATTTTAAAAGAAAAGGGGGGATTGGGGGGTACAGTGCAGGGGAAAGAATAGTAGACATAATAGCAAC
AGACATACAAACTAAAGAATTACAAAAACAAATTACAAAAATTCAAAATTTTCGGGTTTATTACAGGGAC
AGCAGAGATCCACTTTGGCGCCGGCTCGAGGCCTGCAGGTGCAAAGATGGATAAAGTTTTAAACAGAGAG
GAATCTTTGCAGCTAATGGACCTTCTAGGTCTTGAAAGGAGTGGGAATTGGCTCCGGTGCCCGTCAGTGG
GCAGAGCGCACATCGCCCACAGTCCCCGAGAAGTTGGGGGGAGGGGTCGGCAATTGAACCGGTGCCTAGA
GAAGGTGGCGCGGGGTAAACTGGGAAAGTGATGTCGTGTACTGGCTCCGCCTTTTTCCCGAGGGTGGGGG
AGAACCGTATATAAGTGCAGTAGTCGCCGTGAACGTTCTTTTTCGCAACGGGTTTGCCGCCAGAACACAG
GTAAGTGCCGTGTGTGGTTCCCGCGGGCCTGGCCTCTTTACGGGTTATGGCCCTTGCGTGCCTTGAATTA
CTTCCACCTGGCTGCAGTACGTGATTCTTGATCCCGAGCTTCGGGTTGGAAGTGGGTGGGAGAGTTCGAG
GCCTTGCGCTTAAGGAGCCCCTTCGCCTCGTGCTTGAGTTGAGGCCTGGCCTGGGCGCTGGGGCCGCCGC
GTGCGAATCTGGTGGCACCTTCGCGCCTGTCTCGCTGCTTTCGATAAGTCTCTAGCCATTTAAAATTTTT
GATGACCTGCTGCGACGCTTTTTTTCTGGCAAGATAGTCTTGTAAATGCGGGCCAAGATCTGCACACTGG
TATTTCGGTTTTTGGGGCCGCGGGCGGCGACGGGGCCCGTGCGTCCCAGCGCACATGTTCGGCGAGGCGG
GGCCTGCGAGCGCGGCCACCGAGAATCGGACGGGGGTAGTCTCAAGCTGGCCGGCCTGCTCTGGTGCCTG
GCCTCGCGCCGCCGTGTATCGCCCCGCCCTGGGCGGCAAGGCTGGCCCGGTCGGCACCAGTTGCGTGAGC
GGAAAGATGGCCGCTTCCCGGCCCTGCTGCAGGGAGCTCAAAATGGAGGACGCGGCGCTCGGGAGAGCGG
GCGGGTGAGTCACCCACACAAAGGAAAAGGGCCTTTCCGTCCTCAGCCGTCGCTTCATGTGACTCCACGG
AGTACCGGGCGCCGTCCAGGCACCTCGATTAGTTCTCGAGCTTTTGGAGTACGTCGTCTTTAGGTTGGGG
GGAGGGGTTTTATGCGATGGAGTTTCCCCACACTGAGTGGGTGGAGACTGAAGTTAGGCCAGCTTGGCAC
TTGATGTAATTCTCCTTGGAATTTGCCCTTTTTGAGTTTGGATCTTGGTTCATTCTCAAGCCTCAGACAG
TGGTTCAAAGTTTTTTTCTTCCATTTCAGGTGTCGTGAGGCTAGCACCGCCACCATGAACGCGAGCAGCG
AGGGCGAGAGCTTCGCGGGCTCGGTGCAAATTCCAGGTGGCACAACGGTGCTGGTGGAGCTGACTCCCGA
CATCCATATCTGCGGCATCTGCAAGCAGCAGTTTAACAACCTGGATGCCTTTGTAGCTCACAAGCAAAGT
GGCTGCCAGCTGACAGGCACATCCGCAGCAGCCCCCAGCACGGTCCAGTTTGTATCGGAGGAAACAGTGC
CTGCCACCCAGACTCAGACCACCACCAGAACCATCACCTCGGAGACCCAGACAATCACAGGTTGCCAATT
CAAGACTGCTTATGGCATGAAGGACATGGAGCGGCATTTAAAAATTCACACGGGAGACAAACCCCATAAG
TGTGAAGTCTGTGGCAAGTGCTTTAGCCGGAAAGACAAGCTGAAAACTCACATGCGGTGCCACACGGGCG
TGAAGCCCTACAAGTGTAAGACGTGTGACTACGCCGCTGCCGACAGCAGCAGCCTCAACAAGCACCTGAG
GATCCACTCGGACGAGCGGCCCTTCAAATGCCAGATCTGCCCCTACGCCAGCCGCAACTCCAGCCAGCTC
ACTGTCCACCTGCGATCCCACACGGGGGACGCCCCCTTCCAGTGCTGGCTCTGTAGCGCCAAGTTCAAAA
TCAGCTCGGACTTGAAAAGGCACATGCGGGTGCACTCGGGGGAGAAGCCTTTCAAGTGCGAGTTCTGCAA
TGTCCGCTGCACCATGAAGGGGAACCTCAAGTCGCACATCCGTATCAAGCACAGCGGGAATAACTTCAAG
TGTCCTCATTGCGACTTCCTGGGTGACAGCAAAGCCACCCTCCGGAAGCACAGCCGCGTGCACCAGTCGG
AGCATCCTGAGAAGTGCTCGGAATGCAGCTACTCCTGCTCCAGCAAGGCCGCCCTGCGCATCCACGAGCG
TATCCACTGCACCGACCGCCCTTTCAAGTGCAACTACTGCAGCTTCGACACCAAACAGCCCAGCAACCTG
AGCAAGCACATGAAGAAGTTCCATGGGGACATGGTTAAGACTGAGGCTCTAGAGAGGAAGGACACCGGCA
GGCAGAGCAGCCGGCAGGTGGCCAAGCTGGATGCCAAGAAGAGTTTCCACTGCGATATATGCGATGCCTC
CTTCATGCGGGAGGACTCGCTCCGCAGCCACAAGAGACAGCACAGTGAGTACAGTGAGAGTAAGAACTCG
GACGTGACCGTTCTCCAGTTTCAGATCGACCCCAGCAAGCAGCCCGCCACGCCCCTCACTGTGGGACACC
TCCAGGTGCCCCTCCAGCCCAGCCAAGTGCCCCAGTTCAGCGAGGGAAGAGTCAAAATCATCGTTGGGCA
TCAGGTGCCCCAGGCGAACACCATCGTCCAGGCTGCCGCCGCTGCAGTGAACATCGTCCCGCCTGCCTTG
GTGGCCCAGAACCCAGAGGAACTCCCAGGGAACAGCCGGCTGCAGATCCTGCGCCAGGTCAGTCTGATCG
CCCCCCCTCAGTCCTCGCGGTGTCCGAGCGAGGCGGGCGCAATGACCCAGCCGGCTGTCCTGCTGACCAC
CCACGAGCAGACGGACGGAGCCACTCTGCACCAGACTCTCATCCCCACGGCCTCAGGTGGCCCCCAGGAA
GGCTCTGGCAATCAAACTTTCATTACCAGTTCGGGTATTACTTGCACTGACTTTGAAGGCCTAAACGCCT
TGATTCAGGAGGGGACAGCAGAAGTGACAGTGGTGAGCGATGGAGGCCAGAACATCGCAGTGGCCACCAC
AGCGCCACCGGTCTTCTCCTCCTCTTCCCAGCAAGAACTACCCAAGCAGACCTACTCCATCATTCAAGGG
GCAGCCCATCCAGCTTTGCTCTGTCCCGCCGACTCCATTCCAGATTAGTAATGAACTAGTCCGTAACTTG
AAAGTATTTCGATTTCTTGGCTTTATATATCTTGTGGAAAGGACGATCCGTAATCTGCGGTGACTTCTTG
ACGCGTTAAGTCGACAATCAACCTCTGGATTACAAAATTTGTGAAAGATTGACTGGTATTCTTAACTATG
TTGCTCCTTTTACGCTATGTGGATACGCTGCTTTAATGCCTTTGTATCATGCTATTGCTTCCCGTATGGC
TTTCATTTTCTCCTCCTTGTATAAATCCTGGTTGCTGTCTCTTTATGAGGAGTTGTGGCCCGTTGTCAGG
CAACGTGGCGTGGTGTGCACTGTGTTTGCTGACGCAACCCCCACTGGTTGGGGCATTGCCACCACCTGTC
AGCTCCTTTCCGGGACTTTCGCTTTCCCCCTCCCTATTGCCACGGCGGAACTCATCGCCGCCTGCCTTGC
CCGCTGCTGGACAGGGGCTCGGCTGTTGGGCACTGACAATTCCGTGGTGTTGTCGGGGAAATCATCGTCC
TTTCCTTGGCTGCTCGCCTGTGTTGCCACCTGGATTCTGCGCGGGACGTCCTTCTGCTACGTCCCTTCGG
CCCTCAATCCAGCGGACCTTCCTTCCCGCGGCCTGCTGCCGGCTCTGCGGCCTCTTCCGCGTCTTCGCCT
TCGCCCTCAGACGAGTCGGATCTCCCTTTGGGCCGCCTCCCCGCGTCGACTTTAAGACCAATGACTTACA
AGGCAGCTGTAGATCTTAGCCACTTTTTAAAAGAAAAGGGGGGACTGGAAGGGCTAATTCACTCCCAACG
AAGACAAGATCTGCTTTTTGCTTGTACTGGGTCTCTCTGGTTAGACCAGATCTGAGCCTGGGAGCTCTCT
GGCTAACTAGGGAACCCACTGCTTAAGCCTCAATAAAGCTTGCCTTGAGTGCTTCAAGTAGTGTGTGCCC
GTCTGTTGTGTGACTCTGGTAACTAGAGATCCCTCAGACCCTTTTAGTCAGTGTGGAAAATCTCTAGCAG
TACGTATAGTAGTTCATGTCATCTTATTATTCAGTATTTATAACTTGCAAAGAAATGAATATCAGAGAGT
GAGAGGAACTTGTTTATTGCAGCTTATAATGGTTACAAATAAAGCAATAGCATCACAAATTTCACAAATA
AAGCATTTTTTTCACTGCATTCTAGTTGTGGTTTGTCCAAACTCATCAATGTATCTTATCATGTCTGGCT
CTAGCTATCCCGCCCCTAACTCCGCCCATCCCGCCCCTAACTCCGCCCAGTTCCGCCCATTCTCCGCCCC
ATGGCTGACTAATTTTTTTTATTTATGCAGAGGCCGAGGCCGCCTCGGCCTCTGAGCTATTCCAGAAGTA
GTGAGGAGGCTTTTTTGGAGGCCTAGGGACGTACCCAATTCGCCCTATAGTGAGTCGTATTACGCGCGCT
CACTGGCCGTCGTTTTACAACGTCGTGACTGGGAAAACCCTGGCGTTACCCAACTTAATCGCCTTGCAGC
ACATCCCCCTTTCGCCAGCTGGCGTAATAGCGAAGAGGCCCGCACCGATCGCCCTTCCCAACAGTTGCGC
AGCCTGAATGGCGAATGGG
[124 nt withheld, positions 7580-7703]
C
[91 nt withheld, positions 7705-7795]
A
[49 nt withheld, positions 7797-7845]
CCTTTGACGTTGGAGTCCACGTTCTTT
[37 nt withheld, positions 7873-7909]
ACCCTATCTCGGTCTATTCTTTTGATTTATAAGGGATTTTGCCGATTTCGGCCTATTGGTTAAAAAATGA
GCTGATTTAACAAAAATTTAACGCGAATTTTAACAAAATATTAACGCTTACAATTTAGGTGGCACTTTTC
GGGGAAATGTGCGCGGAACCCCTATTTGTTTATTTTTCTAAATACATTCAAATATGTATCCGCTCATGAG
ACAATAACCCTGATAAATGCTTCAATAATATTGAAAAAGGAAGAGTATGAGTATTCAACATTTCCGTGTC
GCCCTTATTCCCTTTTTTGCGGCATTTTGCCTTCCTGTTTTTGCTCACCCAGAAACGCTGGTGAAAGTAA
AAGATGCTGAAGATCAGTTGGGTGCACGAGTGGGTTACATCGAACTGGATCTCAACAGCGGTAAGATCCT
TGAGAGTTTTCGCCCCGAAGAACGTTTTCCAATGATGAGCACTTTTAAAGTTCTGCTATGTGGCGCGGTA
TTATCCCGTATTGACGCCGGGCAAGAGCAACTCGGTCGCCGCATACACTATTCTCAGAATGACTTGGTTG
AGTACTCACCAGTCACAGAAAAGCATCTTACGGATGGCATGACAGTAAGAGAATTATGCAGTGCTGCCAT
AACCATGAGTGATAACACTGCGGCCAACTTACTTCTGACAACGATCGGAGGACCGAAGGAGCTAACCGCT
TTTTTGCACAACATGGGGGATCATGTAACTCGCCTTGATCGTTGGGAACCGGAGCTGAATGAAGCCATAC
CAAACGACGAGCGTGACACCACGATGCCTGTAGCAATGGCAACAACGTTGCGCAAACTATTAACTGGCGA
ACTACTTACTCTAGCTTCCCGGCAACAATTAATAGACTGGATGGAGGCGGATAAAGTTGCAGGACCACTT
CTGCGCTCGGCCCTTCCGGCTGGCTGGTTTATTGCTGATAAATCTGGAGCCGGTGAGCGTGGGTCTCGCG
GTATCATTGCAGCACTGGGGCCAGATGGTAAGCCCTCCCGTATCGTAGTTATCTACACGACGGGGAGTCA
GGCAACTATGGATGAACGAAATAGACAGATCGCTGAGATAGGTGCCTCACTGATTAAGCATTGGTAACTG
TCAGACCAAGTTTACTCATATATACTTTAGATTGATTTAAAACTTCATTTTTAATTTAAAAGGATCTAGG
TGAAGATCCTTTTTGATAATCTCATGACCAAAATCCCTTAACGTGAGTTTTCGTTCCACTGAGCGTCAGA
CCCCGTAGAAAAGATCAAAGGATCTTCTTGAGATCCTTTTTTTCTGCGCGTAATCTGCTGCTTGCAAACA
AAAAAACCACCGCTACCAGCGGTGGTTTGTTTGCCGGATCAAGAGCTACCAACTCTTTTTCCGAAGGTAA
CTGGCTTCAGCAGAGCGCAGATACCAAATACTGTTCTTCTAGTGTAGCCGTAGTTAGGCCACCACTTCAA
GAACTCTGTAGCACCGCCTACATACCTCGCTCTGCTAATCCTGTTACCAGTGGCTGCTGCCAGTGGCGAT
AAGTCGTGTCTTACCGGGTTGGACTCAAGACGATAGTTACCGGATAAGGCGCAGCGGTCGGGCTGAACGG
GGGGTTCGTGCACACAGCCCAGCTTGGAGCGAACGACCTACACCGAACTGAGATACCTACAGCGTGAGCT
ATGAGAAAGCGCCACGCTTCCCGAAGGGAGAAAGGCGGACAGGTATCCGGTAAGCGGCAGGGTCGGAACA
GGAGAGCGCACGAGGGAGCTTCCAGGGGGAAACGCCTGGTATCTTTATAGTCCTGTCGGGTTTCGCCACC
TCTGACTTGAGCGTCGATTTTTGTGATGCTCGTCAGGGGGGCGGAGCCTATGGAAAAACGCCAGCAACGC
GGCCTTTTTACGGTTCCTGGCCTTTTGCTGGCCTTTTGCTCACATGTTCTTTCCTGCGTTATCCCCTGAT
TCTGTGGATAACCGTATTACCGCCTTTGAGTGAGCTGATACCGCTCGCCGCAGCCGAACGACCGAGCGCA
GCGAGTCAGTGAGCGAGGAAGCGGAAGAGCGCCCAATACGCAAACCGCCTCTCCCCGCGCGTTGGCCGAT
TCATTAATGCAGCTGGCACGACAGGTTTCCCGACTGGAAAGCGGGCAGTGAGCGCAACGCAATTAATGTG
AGTTAGCTCACTCATTAGGCACCCCAGGCTTTACACTTTATGCTTCCGGCTCGTATGTTGTGTGGAATTG
TGAGCGGATAACAATTTCACACAGGAAACAGCTATGACCATGATTACGCCAAGCGCGCAATTAACCCTCA
CTAAAGGGAACAAAAGCTGGAGCTGCAAGC
