>Addgene plasmid #143484 | TFORF1294 | depositor partial sequence | sequence record 282591 | Insert
ACCGCCACCATGAACGCGAGCAGCGAGGGCGAGAGCTTCGCGGGCTCGGTGCAAATTCCAGGTGGCACAA
CGGTGCTGGTGGAGCTGACTCCCGACATCCATATCTGCGGCATCTGCAAGCAGCAGTTTAACAACCTGGA
TGCCTTTGTAGCTCACAAGCAAAGTGGCTGCCAGCTGACAGGCACATCCGCAGCAGCCCCCAGCACGGTC
CAGTTTGTATCGGAGGAAACAGTGCCTGCCACCCAGACTCAGACCACCACCAGAACCATCACCTCGGAGA
CCCAGACAATCACAGGTTGCCAATTCAAGACTGCTTATGGCATGAAGGACATGGAGCGGCATTTAAAAAT
TCACACGGGAGACAAACCCCATAAGTGTGAAGTCTGTGGCAAGTGCTTTAGCCGGAAAGACAAGCTGAAA
ACTCACATGCGGTGCCACACGGGCGTGAAGCCCTACAAGTGTAAGACGTGTGACTACGCCGCTGCCGACA
GCAGCAGCCTCAACAAGCACCTGAGGATCCACTCGGACGAGCGGCCCTTCAAATGCCAGATCTGCCCCTA
CGCCAGCCGCAACTCCAGCCAGCTCACTGTCCACCTGCGATCCCACACGGGGGACGCCCCCTTCCAGTGC
TGGCTCTGTAGCGCCAAGTTCAAAATCAGCTCGGACTTGAAAAGGCACATGCGGGTGCACTCGGGGGAGA
AGCCTTTCAAGTGCGAGTTCTGCAATGTCCGCTGCACCATGAAGGGGAACCTCAAGTCGCACATCCGTAT
CAAGCACAGCGGGAATAACTTCAAGTGTCCTCATTGCGACTTCCTGGGTGACAGCAAAGCCACCCTCCGG
AAGCACAGCCGCGTGCACCAGTCGGAGCATCCTGAGAAGTGCTCGGAATGCAGCTACTCCTGCTCCAGCA
AGGCCGCCCTGCGCATCCACGAGCGTATCCACTGCACCGACCGCCCTTTCAAGTGCAACTACTGCAGCTT
CGACACCAAACAGCCCAGCAACCTGAGCAAGCACATGAAGAAGTTCCATGGGGACATGGTTAAGACTGAG
GCTCTAGAGAGGAAGGACACCGGCAGGCAGAGCAGCCGGCAGGTGGCCAAGCTGGATGCCAAGAAGAGTT
TCCACTGCGATATATGCGATGCCTCCTTCATGCGGGAGGACTCGCTCCGCAGCCACAAGAGACAGCACAG
TGAGTACAGTGAGAGTAAGAACTCGGACGTGACCGTTCTCCAGTTTCAGATCGACCCCAGCAAGCAGCCC
GCCACGCCCCTCACTGTGGGACACCTCCAGGTGCCCCTCCAGCCCAGCCAAGTGCCCCAGTTCAGCGAGG
GAAGAGTCAAAATCATCGTTGGGCATCAGGTGCCCCAGGCGAACACCATCGTCCAGGCTGCCGCCGCTGC
AGTGAACATCGTCCCGCCTGCCTTGGTGGCCCAGAACCCAGAGGAACTCCCAGGGAACAGCCGGCTGCAG
ATCCTGCGCCAGGTCAGTCTGATCGCCCCCCCTCAGTCCTCGCGGTGTCCGAGCGAGGCGGGCGCAATGA
CCCAGCCGGCTGTCCTGCTGACCACCCACGAGCAGACGGACGGAGCCACTCTGCACCAGACTCTCATCCC
CACGGCCTCAGGTGGCCCCCAGGAAGGCTCTGGCAATCAAACTTTCATTACCAGTTCGGGTATTACTTGC
ACTGACTTTGAAGGCCTAAACGCCTTGATTCAGGAGGGGACAGCAGAAGTGACAGTGGTGAGCGATGGAG
GCCAGAACATCGCAGTGGCCACCACAGCGCCACCGGTCTTCTCCTCCTCTTCCCAGCAAGAACTACCCAA
GCAGACCTACTCCATCATTCAAGGGGCAGCCCATCCAGCTTTGCTCTGTCCCGCCGACTCCATTCCAGAT
TAGTAATGAACTAGTCCGTAACTTGAAAGTATTTCGATTTCTTGGCTTTATATATCTTGTGGAAAGGACG
ATCCGTAATCTGCGGTGACTTCTTG
