>Addgene plasmid #143484 | TFORF1294 | depositor partial sequence | sequence record 282592 | Barcode
TCCGTAATCTGCGGTGACTTCTTG
